Addgene plasmid #35141: GFP-Rab5DN(S34N)
Depositing lab: Sergio Grinstein. Publication: Recruitment of OCRL and Inpp5B to phagosomes by Rab5 and APPL1 depletes phosphoinositides and attenuates Akt signaling. Bohdanowicz M, Balkin DM, De Camilli P, Grinstein S. Mol Biol Cell. 2012 Jan;23(1):176-87. Epub 2011 Nov 9. 10.1091/mbc.E11-06-0489 PubMed 22072788.
Backbone
  Vector backbone: pEGFP-C1
  Backbone manufacturer: Clontech
  Backbone size w/o insert (bp): 4700
  Vector type: Mammalian Expression
  Selectable markers: Neomycin (select with G418)
Growth in bacteria
  Bacterial resistance: Kanamycin, 50 μg/mL
  Growth temperature: 37°C
  Growth strain: DH5alpha
  Copy number: High Copy
Gene/Insert
  Gene/Insert name: Rab5a
  Species: H. sapiens (human)
  Mutation: Dominant Negative- S34N
  Entrez Gene: RAB5A (a.k.a. RAB5)
  Promoter: CMV
  Tag / fusion protein: EGFP (N terminal on backbone)
  Cloning method: Restriction Enzyme; 5′ cloning site HindIII (unknown if destroyed); 3′ cloning site BamHI (unknown if destroyed)
  Sequencing primers: 5′ EGFP-C
Terms and licenses: Academic/Nonprofit Terms; Industry Terms: Not Available to Industry
How to cite: GFP-Rab5DN(S34N) was a gift from Sergio Grinstein (Addgene plasmid # 35141 ; http://n2t.net/addgene:35141 ; RRID:Addgene_35141)
