[The description below was written by a language model from this plasmid's Addgene catalogue record.]
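Description:
GFP-Rab5DN(S34N) is a mammalian expression plasmid built on the Clontech pEGFP-C1 backbone (about 4.7 kb without insert). It is maintained in E. coli as a high-copy plasmid under kanamycin selection, and it carries a neomycin resistance marker that allows G418 selection of transfected mammalian cells. No feature table is provided, so details of the origin of replication, polyadenylation signals and other backbone elements are not documented in the record beyond what the backbone name implies.

The insert is human RAB5A bearing the S34N substitution, cloned between the HindIII and BamHI sites of the multiple cloning site; whether those sites remain intact is not recorded. Because pEGFP-C1 places the cloning site downstream of the EGFP coding sequence, the CMV promoter drives a fusion protein with EGFP at the N terminus of Rab5a. This leaves the C terminus free, which matters for Rab GTPases because that end is normally lipid-modified for membrane attachment. The record annotates S34N as a dominant-negative mutation. Substitutions at this position in small GTPases are generally understood to favour the inactive, GDP-bound state and to interfere with activation of the endogenous protein.

The construct is suited to transient or stable expression in cultured mammalian cells, where the fluorescent tag identifies expressing cells and reports the localisation of the mutant while Rab5 function is inhibited. The associated publication concerns Rab5- and APPL1-dependent recruitment of the phosphoinositide phosphatases OCRL and Inpp5B to phagosomes and its effects on Akt signalling. This suggests use in testing the requirement for active Rab5 in early endosome and phagosome maturation.
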