>Addgene plasmid #35141 | GFP-Rab5DN(S34N) | addgene partial sequence | sequence record 43446 | EGFP-C 5'-CATGGTCCTGCTGGAGTTCGTG-3'
GCAGGCGAGCTGTCAGTCCGGACTCAGATCTCGAGCTCAAGCTTCTATGGCTAGTCGAGGCGCAACAAGA
CCCAACGGGCCAAATACTGGAAATAAAATATGCCAGTTCAAACTAGTACTTCTGGGAGAGTCCGCTGTTG
GCAAAAACAGCCTAGTGCTTCGTTTTGTGAAAGGCCAATTTCATGAATTTCAAGAGAGTACCATTGGGGC
TGCTTTTCTAACCCAAACTGTATGTCTTGATGACACTACAGTAAAGTTTGAAATATGGGATACAGCTGGT
CAAGAACGATACCATAGCCTAGCACCAATGTACTACAGAGGAGCACAAGCAGCCATAGTTGTATATGATA
TCACAAATGAGGAGTCCTTTGCAAGAGCAAAAAATTGGGTTAAAGAACTTCAGAGGCAAGCAAGTCCTAA
CATTGTAATAGCTTTATCGGGAAACAAGGCCGACCTAGCAAATAAAAGAGCAGTAGATTTCCAGGAAGCA
CAGTCCTATGCAGATGACAATAGTTTATTATTCATGGAGACATCCGCTAAAACATCAATGAATGTAAATG
AAATATTCATGGCAATAGCTAAAAAATTGCCAAAGAATGAACCACAAAATCCAGGAGCAAATTCTGCCAG
AGGAAGAGGAGTAGACCTTACCGAACCCACACAACCAACCAGGAATCAGTGTTGTAGTAACTGAGGATCC
ACCGGATCTAGATAACTGATCATAATCAGCCATACCACATTTGTAGAGGTTTTACTTGCTTTAAAAAACC
TCCCACACCTCCCCCTGAACCTGAAACATAAAATGAATGC
